>Addgene plasmid #197932 | HBT_pcoCASphi_version2 | addgene full sequence | sequence record 388010 | Addgene NGS Result
CGATGATAAGCTGTCAAACATGAGAATTCGTAATCATGGTCATAGCTGTTTCCTGTGTGAAATTGTTATC
CGCTCACAATTCCACACAACATACGAGCCGGAAGCATAAAGTGTAAAGCCTGGGGTGCCTAATGAGTGAG
CTAACTCACATTAATTGCGTTGCGCTCACTGCCCGCTTTCCAGTCGGGAAACCTGTCGTGCCAGCTGCAT
TAATGAATCGGCCAACGCGCGGGGAGAGGCGGTTTGCGTATTGGGCGCTCTTCCGCTTCCTCGCTCACTG
ACTCGCTGCGCTCGGTCGTTCGGCTGCGGCGAGCGGTATCAGCTCACTCAAAGGCGGTAATACGGTTATC
CACAGAATCAGGGGATAACGCAGGAAAGAACATGTGAGCAAAAGGCCAGCAAAAGGCCAGGAACCGTAAA
AAGGCCGCGTTGCTGGCGTTTTTCCATAGGCTCCGCCCCCCTGACGAGCATCACAAAAATCGACGCTCAA
GTCAGAGGTGGCGAAACCCGACAGGACTATAAAGATACCAGGCGTTTCCCCCTGGAAGCTCCCTCGTGCG
CTCTCCTGTTCCGACCCTGCCGCTTACCGGATACCTGTCCGCCTTTCTCCCTTCGGGAAGCGTGGCGCTT
TCTCATAGCTCACGCTGTAGGTATCTCAGTTCGGTGTAGGTCGTTCGCTCCAAGCTGGGCTGTGTGCACG
AACCCCCCGTTCAGCCCGACCGCTGCGCCTTATCCGGTAACTATCGTCTTGAGTCCAACCCGGTAAGACA
CGACTTATCGCCACTGGCAGCAGCCACTGGTAACAGGATTAGCAGAGCGAGGTATGTAGGCGGTGCTACA
GAGTTCTTGAAGTGGTGGCCTAACTACGGCTACACTAGAAGAACAGTATTTGGTATCTGCGCTCTGCTGA
AGCCAGTTACCTTCGGAAAAAGAGTTGGTAGCTCTTGATCCGGCAAACAAACCACCGCTGGTAGCGGTGG
TTTTTTTGTTTGCAAGCAGCAGATTACGCGCAGAAAAAAAGGATCTCAAGAAGATCCTTTGATCTTTTCT
ACGGGGTCTGACGCTCAGTGGAACGAAAACTCACGTTAAGGGATTTTGGTCATGAGATTATCAAAAAGGA
TCTTCACCTAGATCCTTTTAAATTAAAAATGAAGTTTTAAATCAATCTAAAGTATATATGAGTAAACTTG
GTCTGACAGTTACCAATGCTTAATCAGTGAGGCACCTATCTCAGCGATCTGTCTATTTCGTTCATCCATA
GTTGCCTGACTCCCCGTCGTGTAGATAACTACGATACGGGAGGGCTTACCATCTGGCCCCAGTGCTGCAA
TGATACCGCGAGACCCACGCTCACCGGCTCCAGATTTATCAGCAATAAACCAGCCAGCCGGAAGGGCCGA
GCGCAGAAGTGGTCCTGCAACTTTATCCGCCTCCATCCAGTCTATTAATTGTTGCCGGGAAGCTAGAGTA
AGTAGTTCGCCAGTTAATAGTTTGCGCAACGTTGTTGCCATTGCTACAGGCATCGTGGTGTCACGCTCGT
CGTTTGGTATGGCTTCATTCAGCTCCGGTTCCCAACGATCAAGGCGAGTTACATGATCCCCCATGTTGTG
CAAAAAAGCGGTTAGCTCCTTCGGTCCTCCGATCGTTGTCAGAAGTAAGTTGGCCGCAGTGTTATCACTC
ATGGTTATGGCAGCACTGCATAATTCTCTTACTGTCATGCCATCCGTAAGATGCTTTTCTGTGACTGGTG
AGTACTCAACCAAGTCATTCTGAGAATAGTGTATGCGGCGACCGAGTTGCTCTTGCCCGGCGTCAATACG
GGATAATACCGCGCCACATAGCAGAACTTTAAAAGTGCTCATCATTGGAAAACGTTCTTCGGGGCGAAAA
CTCTCAAGGATCTTACCGCTGTTGAGATCCAGTTCGATGTAACCCACTCGTGCACCCAACTGATCTTCAG
CATCTTTTACTTTCACCAGCGTTTCTGGGTGAGCAAAAACAGGAAGGCAAAATGCCGCAAAAAAGGGAAT
AAGGGCGACACGGAAATGTTGAATACTCATACTCTTCCTTTTTCAATATTATTGAAGCATTTATCAGGGT
TATTGTCTCATGAGCGGATACATATTTGAATGTATTTAGAAAAATAAACAAATAGGGGTTCCGCGCACAT
TTCCCCGAAAAGTGCCACCTGACGTCTAAGAAACCATTATTATCATGACATTAACCTATAAAAATAGGCG
TATCACGAGGCCCTTTCGTCTCGCGCGTTTCGGTGATGACGGTGAAAACCTCTGACACATGCAGCTCCCG
GAGACGGTCACAGCTTGTCTGTAAGCGGATGCCGGGAGCAGACAAGCCCGTCAGGGCGCGTCAGCGGGTG
TTGGCGGGTGTCGGGGCTGGCTTAACTATGCGGCATCAGAGCAGATTGTACTGAGAGTGCACCATATGCG
GTGTGAAATACCGCACAGATGCGTAAGGAGAAAATACCGCATCAGGCGCCATTCGCCATTCAGGCTGCGC
AACTGTTGGGAAGGGCGATCGGTGCGGGCCTCTTCGCTATTACGCCAGCTGGCGAAAGGGGGATGTGCTG
CAAGGCGATTAAGTTGGGTAACGCCAGGGTTTTCCCAGTCACGACGTTGTAAAACGACGGCCAGTGCCAA
GCTCTCGAGAAGCTTACTCCAAGAATATCAAAGATACAGTCTCAGAAGACCAAAGGGCTATTGAGACTTT
TCAACAAAGGGTAATATCGGGAAACCTCCTCGGATTCCATTGCCCAGCTATCTGTCACTTCATCAAAAGG
ACAGTAGAAAAGGAAGGTGGCACCTACAAATGCCATCATTGCGATAAAGGAAAGGCTATCGTTCAAGATG
CCTCTGCCGACAGTGGTCCCAAAGATGGACCCCCACCCACAAGGAGCATCGTGGAAAAAGAAGACGTTCC
AACCACGTCTTCAAAGCAAGTGGATTGATGTGATATCTCCACTGACGTAAGGGATGACGCACAATCCCAC
TATCCTTCGCCCCAAGCTTGGGCCCAAGCTTGGGTCGCGCCCCACGGATGGTATAAGAATAAAGGCATTC
CGCGTGCAGGATTCACCCGTTCGCCTCTCACCTTTTCGCTGTACTCTCTCGCCACACACACCCCCTCTCC
AGCTCCGTTGGAGCTCCGGACAGCAGCAGGCGCGGGGCGGTCACGTAGTAAGCAGCTCTCGGCTCCCTCT
CCCCTTGCTCCGTGGATCCATGCCGAAGCCCGCCGTCGAATCAGAGTTTTCCAAAGTCCTCAAGAAACAC
TTTCCTGGGGAGCGTTTTAGGTCTAGCTATATGAAGAGGGGGGGTAAAATTCTGGCAGCACAAGGCGAGG
AAGCTGTAGTGGCGTACTTGCAGGGAAAGAGTGAGGAGGAACCGCCGAATTTTCAGCCGCCGGCGAAGTG
CCACGTGGTCACCAAAAGCAGGGATTTCGCAGAATGGCCCATAATGAAAGCCTCTGAAGCCATACAGAGG
TACATCTATGCGCTCAGCACTACAGAGCGAGCTGCCTGCAAACCGGGTAAGAGCTCAGAAAGTCACGCGG
CCTGGTTCGCGGCTACAGGGGTGAGCAATCACGGCTATTCTCATGTACAAGGTCTTAACCTGATCTTTGA
CCACACGCTAGGACGATACGATGGCGTTTTAAAGAAAGTACAGCTTCGAAATGAGAAGGCCCGAGCTAGA
TTGGAAAGCATAAACGCCTCACGAGCTGATGAAGGATTGCCGGAAATCAAGGCCGAGGAGGAGGAGGTAG
CTACAAATGAAACAGGTCATCTACTACAGCCGCCAGGCATAAACCCATCATTCTACGTCTACCAGACCAT
ATCTCCGCAGGCTTACCGACCAAGGGACGAAATAGTGTTACCACCCGAGTACGCCGGTTACGTCAGGGAT
CCGAACGCTCCGATTCCACTGGGCGTGGTCAGGAACCGTTGTGACATACAGAAGGGTTGCCCGGGATATA
TACCCGAGTGGCAGAGGGAAGCTGGTACGGCAATTAGTCCCAAGACAGGAAAAGCAGTGACGGTTCCAGG
ACTTAGCCCGAAGAAGAATAAACGTATGCGTAGGTACTGGAGGTCAGAAAAGGAGAAGGCTCAAGATGCA
CTTCTCGTAACTGTAAGGATAGGTACCGATTGGGTAGTCATAGACGTAAGAGGATTACTAAGAAACGCCA
GGTAAGTTTCTGCTTCTACCTTTGATATATATATAATAATTATCATTAATTAGTAGTAATATAATATTTC
AAATATTTTTTTCAAAATAAAAGAATGTAGTATATAGCAATTGCTTTTCTGTAGTTTATAAGTGTGTATA
TTTTAATTTATAACTTTTCTAATATATGACCAAAATTTGTTGATGTGCAGGTGGAGGACTATTGCTCCCA
AGGACATAAGTTTAAATGCACTTCTAGATTTATTTACCGGTGATCCAGTCATCGATGTCAGACGAAACAT
CGTGACCTTCACCTATACCTTGGACGCTTGCGGAACTTATGCTAGAAAATGGACTCTCAAGGGAAAACAG
ACAAAAGCAACCTTAGATAAACTGACAGCGACACAAACTGTGGCCTTAGTTGCTATAGATCTGGGACAAA
CAAACCCAATTAGCGCGGGTATCAGTCGTGTCACACAGGAGAACGGGGCCCTCCAGTGCGAACCGCTTGA
TCGTTTTACATTGCCTGATGACCTTTTGAAAGATATTTCTGCGTACCGAATTGCATGGGACCGTAACGAG
GAGGAACTCAGGGCCAGATCCGTTGAGGCACTCCCAGAGGCACAACAAGCAGAGGTCAGAGCTCTGGACG
GGGTCTCCAAAGAGACCGCGCGTACACAGTTGTGCGCGGACTTCGGTCTGGACCCAAAGCGACTACCGTG
GGATAAAATGAGTAGCAATACCACGTTCATAAGCGAGGCGCTCCTTTCCAACAGCGTATCCCGTGACCAA
GTATTCTTTACCCCGGCCCCAAAGAAAGGAGCCAAGAAGAAAGCACCGGTGGAAGTGATGCGAAAAGACA
GGACATGGGCGCGAGCGTACAAACCACGACTCTCAGTAGAAGCACAAAAGTTGAAAAATGAGGCTCTTTG
GGCTTTGAAGCGTACCTCTCCAGAATATCTAAAGTTGTCACGACGTAAAGAAGAATTGTGTAGGAGGTCC
ATTAATTACGTGATAGAAAAAACTAGAAGGCGAACCCAATGCCAAATTGTGATCCCCGTTATAGAAGATC
TAAATGTCCGATTTTTCCACGGGTCTGGCAAACGACTCCCGGGCTGGGATAACTTCTTCACGGCAAAGAA
GGAAAACCGATGGTTTATCCAAGGGCTACATAAGGCGTTTTCTGACTTAAGGACCCACCGATCCTTCTAC
GTGTTCGAGGTGCGTCCAGAGAGAACATCAATCACCTGTCCGAAATGCGGGCACTGTGAAGTGGGGAACA
GGGATGGAGAAGCCTTTCAGTGTCTCAGTTGCGGTAAGACATGCAACGCAGATCTGGACGTAGCGACACA
TAACTTGACTCAAGTGGCGCTCACCGGCAAAACAATGCCGAAGAGAGAGGAGCCTAGAGATGCACAAGGG
ACAGCCCCCGCGAGAAAGACGAAGAAAGCTAGCAAGTCAAAGGCACCCCCGGCTGAACGTGAGGATCAGA
CTCCCGCTCAAGAGCCGTCCCAAACGTCCGGATCCGGACCGAAGAAAAAGCGAAAGGTAGAGGATCCTAA
AAAGAAGCGTAAAGTCTCCTTGGGTTCTGGCTCCGACTATAAGGATGACGATGACAAAGACTATAAGGAT
GACGACGACAAGTGACTGCAGATCGTTCAAACATTTGGCAATAAAGTTTCTTAAGATTGAATCCTGTTGC
CGGTCTTGCGATGATTATCATATAATTTCTGTTGAATTACGTTAAGCATGTAATAATTAACATGTAATGC
ATGACGTTATTTATGAGATGGGTTTTTATGATTAGAGTCCCGCAATTATACATTTAATACGCGATAGAAA
ACAAAATATAGCGCGCAAACTAGGATAAATTATCGCGCGCGGTGTCATCTATGTTACTAGATC
Features (pLannotate 1.2.2; 15 found; start..end, strand, type, name):
      1..17      -  promoter       tet promoter (fragment): E. coli promoter for tetracycline efflux protein gene
     63..79      -  protein_bind   lac operator: The lac repressor binds to the lac operator to inhibit transcription in E. coli. This inhibition can be relieved by adding lactose or isopropyl-β-D-thiogalactopyranoside (IPTG). lac repressor encoded by lacI
     87..117     -  promoter       lac promoter: promoter for the E. coli lac operon
    132..153     -  protein_bind   CAP binding site: CAP binding activates transcription in the presence of cAMP. E. coli catabolite activator protein
    166..258     -  CDS            lacI (fragment): lac repressor; lacI; The lac repressor binds to the lac operator to inhibit transcription in E. coli. This inhibition can be relieved by adding lactose or isopropyl-β-D-thiogalactopyranoside (IPTG).
    441..1029    -  rep_origin     ori: high-copy-number ColE1/pMB1/pBR322/pUC origin of replication
   1200..2060    -  CDS            AmpR: β-lactamase; bla; confers resistance to ampicillin, carbenicillin, and related antibiotics
   2061..2165    -  promoter       AmpR promoter: bla
   2260..2295    +  CDS            rop (fragment): Rop protein, which maintains plasmids at low copy number; rop
   2397..2496    +  misc_feature   bom (fragment): basis of mobility region from pBR322
   2502..2656    -  CDS            lacZα (fragment): LacZα fragment of β-galactosidase; lacZ fragment
   2722..3231    +  promoter       35SPPDK promoter: hybrid promoter consisting of the cauliflower mosaic virus 35S enhancer fused to the maize C4PPDK basal promoter (Yoo et al., 2007)
   4202..4390    +  intron         IV2 intron: modified second intron of the potato ST-LS1 gene (Vancanneyt et al., 1990)
   5774..5797    +  CDS            3xFLAG (fragment): three tandem FLAG® epitope tags, followed by an enterokinase cleavage site
   5831..6083    +  terminator     NOS terminator: nopaline synthase terminator and poly(A) signal
