[The description below was written by a language model from this plasmid's Addgene catalogue record and pLannotate feature annotations shown in this document.]
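Description:
HBT_pcoCASphi_version2 is a 6,083 bp plant expression and CRISPR vector built on the HBT backbone, carrying an Arabidopsis codon-optimized version of the compact nuclease CasΦ-2 (Cas12j2). It is maintained in E. coli as a high-copy plasmid through a ColE1/pUC-type origin and selected with ampicillin via the β-lactamase gene and its native promoter. The remaining bacterial annotations (short fragments of lacI, lacZα, rop, bom and the tet promoter, together with the lac promoter/operator and CAP site) are backbone remnants rather than functional parts of the payload.

The expression cassette is driven by the 35SPPDK promoter, a hybrid of the cauliflower mosaic virus 35S enhancer and the maize C4PPDK basal promoter, and is terminated by the nopaline synthase (NOS) terminator and polyadenylation signal. The synthetic pcoCasΦ-2 coding sequence itself was not recognised by the annotation tool, but it occupies the region between these elements. Within that span lies an IV2 intron, the modified second intron of the potato ST-LS1 gene; such an intron is generally included to block expression of the protein in bacteria and can improve expression in plant cells. The catalogue lists a C-terminal 2xNLS-2xFLAG fusion and describes an SV40 nuclear localisation signal at the C terminus. This is consistent with the FLAG epitope fragment annotated just upstream of the terminator, which allows nuclear targeting and immunodetection of the nuclease.

The record describes the plasmid as a cloning vector. No guide RNA cassette or plant selectable marker is annotated, so it appears to supply the nuclease component for CasΦ-based plant genome editing, either directly or as a source for further constructs.
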