Addgene plasmid #197932: HBT_pcoCASphi_version2
Purpose: Cloning vector with Arabidopsis codon optimized Casphi-2 protein, with SV40 NLS at the C-terminal
Depositing lab: Steven Jacobsen. Depositing organization: University of California, Los Angeles (UCLA). Publication: Genome editing in plants using the compact editor CasPhi. Li Z, Zhong Z, Wu Z, Pausch P, Al-Shayeb B, Amerasekera J, Doudna JA, Jacobsen SE. Proc Natl Acad Sci U S A. 2023 Jan 24;120(4):e2216822120. doi: 10.1073/pnas.2216822120. Epub 2023 Jan 18. PubMed 36652483.
Backbone
  Vector backbone: HBT
  Total vector size (bp): 6083
  Vector type: Plant Expression, CRISPR
Growth in bacteria
  Bacterial resistance: Ampicillin, 100 μg/mL
  Growth temperature: 37°C
  Growth strain: DH5alpha
  Copy number: High Copy
Gene/Insert
  Gene/Insert name: pcoCasphi-2 (alt names: Arabidopsis codon optimized Casphi-2; Cas12j2)
  Species: Synthetic
  Promoter: 35SPPDK promoter
  Tag / fusion protein: 2xNLS-2xFLAG (C terminal on insert)
  Cloning method: Gibson Cloning
  Sequencing primers: 5′ GTCACGTAGTAAGCAGCTCTC; 3′ CAGAAATTATATGATAATCATCGCAAGAC
Terms and licenses: Academic/Nonprofit Terms; Industry Terms: Not Available to Industry
How to cite: HBT_pcoCASphi_version2 was a gift from Steven Jacobsen (Addgene plasmid # 197932 ; http://n2t.net/addgene:197932 ; RRID:Addgene_197932)
